>Addgene plasmid #15432 | pET41a-MED22 | depositor partial sequence | sequence record 8289 | Author sequence
ATGGCCCAGCAGAGAGCCCTGCCCCAGAGCAAGGAGACGCTGCTGCAGTCCTACAACAAGCGGCTGAAGG
ACGACATTAAGTCCATCATGGACAACTTCACCGAGATCATCAAGACCGCCAAGATTGAGGACGAGACGCA
GGTGTCACGGGCCACTCAGGGTGAACAGGACAATTACGAGATGCATGTGCGAGCCGCCAACATCGTCCGA
GCCGGCGAGTCCCTGATGAAGCTGGTGTCCGACCTCAAGCAGTTCCTGATCCTCAATGACTTCCCCTCCG
TGAACGAGGCCATTGACCAGCGCAACCAGCAGCTGCGCACACTGCAGGAGGAGTGCGACCGGAAGCTCAT
CACGCTGCGAGACGAGATCTCCATTGACCTCTACGAGCTGGAGGAGGAGTATTACTCGTCCAGCTCAAGC
CTTTGCGAAGCTAATGACCTGCCTCTGTGCGAAGCTTACGGGAGGCTGGACCTCGACACAGACTCTGCTG
ATGGCCTCTCGGCCCCTCTGCTGGCGTCCCCGGAGCCCAGTGCTGGCCCCCTACAGGTGGCAGCCCCTGC
CCACTCCCATGCTGGTGGCCCTGGCCCCACTGAGCACGCCTGA
