>Addgene plasmid #15432 | pET41a-MED22 | addgene partial sequence | sequence record 21883 | 15432 with pGEX-5
AATCGGATGGTTCACTAGTGGTTCTGGTCATCACCATCACCATCACTCCGCGGGTCTGGTGCCACGCGGT
AGTACTGCAATTGGTATGAAAGAAACCGCTGCTGCTAAATTCGAACGCCAGCACATGGACAGCCCAGATC
TGGGTACCGGTGGTGGCTCCGGTGATGACGACGACAAGAGTCCCATGGGATATCGGGGATCCACCATGGC
CCAGCAGAGAGCCCTGCCCCAGAGCAAGGAGACGCTGCTGCAGTCCTACAACAAGCGGCTGAAGGACGAC
ATTAAGTCCATCATGGACAACTTCACCGAGATCATCAAGACCGCCAAGATTGAGGACGAGACGCAGGTGT
CACGGGCCACTCAGGGTGAACAGGACAATTACGAGATGCATGTGCGAGCCGCCAACATCGTCCGAGCCGG
CGAGTCCCTGATGAAGCTGGTGTCCGACCTCAAGCAGTTCCTGATCCTCAATGACTTCCCCTCCGTGAAC
GAGGCCATTGACCAGCGCAACCAGCAGCTGCGCACACTGCAGGAGGAGTGCGACCGGAAGCTCATCACGC
TGCGAGACGAGATCTCCATTGACCTCTACGAGCTGGAGGA
