[The description below was written by a language model from this plasmid's Addgene catalogue record.]
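Description:
pET41a-MED22 is a bacterial expression plasmid built on the commercial pET41a backbone (about 5.9 kb without insert), carrying the human MED22 coding sequence, also known as SURF5, Surf5b or SRB6. It confers kanamycin resistance, is recorded as low copy, and is maintained in a standard cloning strain such as DH5alpha. The record contains no feature table, so the promoter, origin and other backbone elements are not itemised. pET-series vectors generally drive expression from a T7 promoter and therefore rely on a host supplying T7 RNA polymerase for protein production, which is consistent with the T7 terminator primer listed for sequencing.

The insert is roughly 600 bp, carries no recorded mutation, and was placed between BamHI and XhoI sites, both of which were preserved. This positions MED22 downstream of the backbone-encoded N-terminal GST and His tags, so the product is a GST-His-MED22 fusion protein. GST allows capture on glutathione resin and often aids solubility, while the His tag permits metal-affinity purification, giving two independent handles for isolating the recombinant protein.

MED22 is a subunit of the mammalian Mediator complex, the transcriptional coregulator that links regulatory factors to RNA polymerase II. The associated publication concerns the identification of mammalian Mediator subunits related to yeast Srb5, Srb6, Med11 and Rox3. The plasmid is therefore suited to producing tagged recombinant MED22 in E. coli for purification and for biochemical work such as pull-down or binding assays, although the record does not specify the exact experiments for which it was made.
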