Addgene plasmid #15432: pET41a-MED22
Depositing lab: Joan Conaway & Ronald Conaway. Depositing organization: Stowers Institute for Medical Research. Publication: Identification of mammalian Mediator subunits with similarities to yeast Mediator subunits Srb5, Srb6, Med11, and Rox3. Sato S, Tomomori-Sato C, Banks CA, Sorokina I, Parmely TJ, Kong SE, Jin J, Cai Y, Lane WS, Brower CS, Conaway RC, Conaway JW. J Biol Chem. 2003 Apr 25. 278(17):15123-7. 10.1074/jbc.C300054200 PubMed 12584197.
Backbone
  Vector backbone: pET41a
  Backbone manufacturer: EMD Biosciences
  Backbone size w/o insert (bp): 5900
  Vector type: Bacterial Expression
Growth in bacteria
  Bacterial resistance: Kanamycin, 50 μg/mL
  Growth temperature: 37°C
  Growth strain: DH5alpha
  Copy number: Low Copy
Gene/Insert
  Gene/Insert name: MED22 (alt names: Surf5b; AJ224359; SRB6)
  Species: H. sapiens (human)
  Insert size (bp): 603
  Mutation: N/A
  GenBank ID: AJ224359
  Entrez Gene: MED22 (a.k.a. RP11-244N20.9, MED24, SURF5, surf-5)
  Tag / fusion protein: GST (N terminal on backbone); His (N terminal on backbone)
  Cloning method: Restriction Enzyme; 5′ cloning site BamHI (not destroyed); 3′ cloning site XhoI (not destroyed)
  Sequencing primers: 5′ pGEX-5; 3′ T7 terminal
Terms and licenses: Academic/Nonprofit Terms; Industry Terms: Not Available to Industry
How to cite: pET41a-MED22 was a gift from Joan Conaway & Ronald Conaway (Addgene plasmid # 15432 ; http://n2t.net/addgene:15432 ; RRID:Addgene_15432)
